Addgene plasmid #207018: BS-ZJLEU-PTEF1-GFP
Purpose: Over-expression of GFP under TEF1 promoter, use auxotrophic marker LEU2(Saccharomyces cerevisiae).
Depositing lab: Zhiping Xie. Depositing organization: Shanghai Jiao Tong University. Publication: Membrane recruitment of Atg8 by Hfl1 facilitates turnover of vacuolar membrane proteins in yeast cells approaching stationary phase. He CW, Cui XF, Ma SJ, Xu Q, Ran YP, Chen WZ, Mu JX, Li H, Zhu J, Gong Q, Xie Z. BMC Biol. 2021 Jun 4;19(1):117. doi: 10.1186/s12915-021-01048-7. PubMed 34088313.
Backbone
  Vector backbone: BS-ZJLEU
  Vector type: Yeast Expression
Growth in bacteria
  Bacterial resistance: Ampicillin, 100 μg/mL
  Growth temperature: 37°C
  Growth strain: DH5alpha
  Copy number: High Copy
Gene/Insert
  Gene/Insert name: GFP
  Species: S. cerevisiae (budding yeast)
  Promoter: pTEF1
  Cloning method: Gibson Cloning
Terms and licenses: Academic/Nonprofit Terms; Industry Terms: Not Available to Industry
How to cite: BS-ZJLEU-PTEF1-GFP was a gift from Zhiping Xie (Addgene plasmid # 207018 ; http://n2t.net/addgene:207018 ; RRID:Addgene_207018)
