[The description below was written by a language model from this plasmid's Addgene catalogue record and pLannotate feature annotations shown in this document.]
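Description:
BS-ZJLEU-PTEF1-GFP is a yeast expression plasmid built on the BS-ZJLEU backbone, which the feature table shows to be a pBluescript-style phagemid: it carries a high-copy ColE1/pUC origin and an ampicillin resistance gene (bla with its own promoter) for propagation and selection in E. coli. It also has an f1 origin, flanking T3 and T7 promoters, and remnants of the lac promoter/operator and lacZα region. No yeast replication origin (2μ or CEN/ARS) is annotated. Together with the short fragments of LEU2 and the neighbouring NFS1 gene, this suggests a design intended for chromosomal integration rather than episomal maintenance, although the record does not state this explicitly. Small fragments of URA3, its promoter, bom and rop also appear in the backbone and look like non-functional leftovers of earlier cloning steps.

The yeast-specific part consists of two units arranged in the same orientation. A complete Saccharomyces cerevisiae LEU2 gene with its own promoter encodes 3-isopropylmalate dehydrogenase and serves as the auxotrophic marker, allowing selection of transformants in leu2 strains on medium lacking leucine. Downstream, the strong constitutive TEF1 promoter (from the translation elongation factor EF-1α gene) drives a GFP open reading frame, annotated as the Aequorea victoria protein, and transcription ends at the ADH1 terminator. The catalogue lists the insert species as budding yeast, which probably reflects the expression host rather than the origin of GFP. The insert was assembled by Gibson cloning. The stated purpose is over-expression of free GFP in yeast, for example as a soluble fluorescent marker or control in imaging experiments.
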