Features (pLannotate 1.2.2; 24 found; start..end, strand, type, name):
    499..551     +  CDS            LEU2 (fragment): 3-isopropylmalate dehydrogenase, required for leucine biosynthesis; S. cerevisiae LEU2; yeast auxotrophic marker
    913..1023    -  CDS            NFS1 (fragment): NFS1_YEAST - Also known as SPL1 From Saccharomyces cerevisiae (strain ATCC 204508 / S288c) (Baker's yeast).
   1062..1080    -  promoter       T7 promoter: promoter for bacteriophage T7 RNA polymerase
   1083..1240    +  CDS            lacZα (fragment): LacZα fragment of β-galactosidase; lacZ fragment
   1244..1672    +  rep_origin     f1 ori (sequence partly withheld): f1 bacteriophage origin of replication; arrow indicates direction of (+) strand synthesis
   1700..1751    -  misc_feature   bom (fragment): basis of mobility region from pBR322
   1807..1899    -  CDS            URA3 (fragment): PYRF_YEAST - Experimental evidence at protein level: Swiss-Prot protein existence level 1. From Saccharomyces cerevisiae (strain ATCC 204508 / S288c) (Baker's yeast).
   1899..2031    -  promoter       URA3 promoter (fragment): S. cerevisiae URA3
   2039..2088    -  misc_feature   bom (fragment): basis of mobility region from pBR322
   2190..2225    -  CDS            rop (fragment): Rop protein, which maintains plasmids at low copy number; rop
   2337..2441    +  promoter       AmpR promoter: bla
   2442..3302    +  CDS            AmpR: β-lactamase; bla; confers resistance to ampicillin, carbenicillin, and related antibiotics
   3473..4061    +  rep_origin     ori: high-copy-number ColE1/pMB1/pBR322/pUC origin of replication
   4244..4336    +  CDS            lacI (fragment): lac repressor; lacI; The lac repressor binds to the lac operator to inhibit transcription in E. coli. This inhibition can be relieved by adding lactose or isopropyl-β-D-thiogalactopyranoside (IPTG).
   4349..4370    +  protein_bind   CAP binding site: CAP binding activates transcription in the presence of cAMP. E. coli catabolite activator protein
   4385..4415    +  promoter       lac promoter: promoter for the E. coli lac operon
   4423..4439    +  protein_bind   lac operator: The lac repressor binds to the lac operator to inhibit transcription in E. coli. This inhibition can be relieved by adding lactose or isopropyl-β-D-thiogalactopyranoside (IPTG). lac repressor encoded by lacI
   4484..4502    +  promoter       T3 promoter: promoter for bacteriophage T3 RNA polymerase
   4573..4650    +  CDS            YO192_YEAST (fragment): Experimental evidence at protein level: Swiss-Prot protein existence level 1. From Saccharomyces cerevisiae (strain ATCC 204508 / S288c) (Baker's yeast).
   4790..5197    +  promoter       LEU2 promoter: S. cerevisiae LEU2
   5713..6807    +  CDS            LEU2: LEU3_YEAST - Experimental evidence at protein level: Swiss-Prot protein existence level 1. Catalyzes the oxidation of 3-carboxy-2-hydroxy-4- methylpentanoate (3-isopropylmalate) to 3-carboxy-4-methyl-2- oxopentanoate. The product decarboxylates to 4-methyl-2 oxopentanoate. From Saccharomyces cerevisiae (strain ATCC 204508 / S288c) (Baker's yeast).
   7023..7430    +  promoter       TEF1 promoter: S. cerevisiae TEF1; promoter for EF-1α
   7473..8186    +  CDS            GFP: Aequoria victoria green fluorescent protein
   8212..8377    +  terminator     ADH1 terminator: S. cerevisiae ADH1; transcription terminator for the S. cerevisiae alcohol dehydrogenase 1 (ADH1) gene
>Addgene plasmid #207018 | BS-ZJLEU-PTEF1-GFP | addgene full sequence | sequence record 430388 | Addgene NGS Result
TTGTCAATACTTCATCATTAATCAATTCTATAGTTTTGTTTTTCTCGTTTATTTCCAAATTTAATGCATC
AATTTTATTATTCAATTTGTCGTTGATTTTGGTTAATGATTTTATGGTTTGATCTCTGGCATTGATTGTT
TGTGTTAGTTTTTCATTATTGATAATTAAATTATTTAAGTTAGTTATCAACTCGGTGTTTTCAAGTTTCA
AGTTTTCAATTTCTTTAGAGTTTATTAGATTTGTCAAAGTTTCTGAATTGCTTGATTGGTCCTGTAGAAG
AGTATTTGTTGTTGTGGATAATTGATTCAATTTTTGAGACAATTGCTGGAAGGCGTTGAAATATCTAGCA
TCAATCTCATGGTTTTTTTCCCGAGAGTCTCGTAGATTCAATTGTTTTAATATATCTTGGGACCACTCTT
GATTTGAACTCATGGAAATTAAACTGGGTGTTGTGTTGTGGTGTAATGATTGTACCCCCTTTGCTTATAA
TTGTGTGGCCACCGAAGTCGGTGATGCTGTCGCCGAAGAAGTTAAGAAAATCCTTGCTTAAAAAGATTCT
CTTTTTTTATGATATTTGTACATAAACTTTATAAATGAAATTCATAATAGAAACGACACGAAATTACAAA
ATGGAATATGTTCATAGGGTAGACGAAACTATATACGCAATCTACATACATTTATCAAGAAGGAGAAAAA
GGAGGATGTAAAGGAATACAGGTAAGCAAATTGATACTAATGGCTCAACGTGATAAGGAAAAAGAATTGC
ACTTTAACATTAATATTGACAAGGAGGAGGGCACCACACAAAAAGTTAGGTGTAACAGAAAATCATGAAA
CTATGATTCCTAATTTATATATTGGAGGATTTTCTCTAAAAAAAAAAAAATACAACAAATAAAAAACACT
CAATGACCTGACCATTTGATGGAGTTTAAGTCAATACCTCCTTGAACCATTTCCCATAATGGTGAAAGTT
CCCTCAAGAATTTTACTCTGTCAGAAACGGCCTTAACGACGTAGGCCGGCCATTTAAATGTTTAAACGGC
CACGCTGGCCCCCTATAGTGAGTCGTATTACAATTCACTGGCCGTCGTTTTACAACGTCGTGACTGGGAA
AACCCTGGCGTTACCCAACTTAATCGCCTTGCAGCACATCCCCCTTTCGCCAGCTGGCGTAATAGCGAAG
AGGCCCGCACCGATCGCCCTTCCCAACAGTTGCGCAGCCTGAATGGCGAATGG
[124 nt withheld, positions 1244-1367]
C
[91 nt withheld, positions 1369-1459]
A
[49 nt withheld, positions 1461-1509]
CCTTTGACGTTGGAGTCCACGTTCTTT
[37 nt withheld, positions 1537-1573]
ACCCTATCTCGGTCTATTCTTTTGATTTATAAGGGATTTTGCCGATTTCGGCCTATTGGTTAAAAAATGA
GCTGATTTAACAAAAATTTAACGCGAATTTTAACAAAATATTAACGCTTACAATTTCCTGATGCGGTATT
TTCTCCTTACGCATCTGTGCGGTATTTCACACCGCATAGGGTAATAACTGATATAATTAAATTGAAGCTC
TAATTTGTGAGTTTAGTATTAGGATCTCTACCCTTGGCGAAAAGTCCTCTGCCAACAATGATGATATCTG
ATCCACCACTTACAACTTCGTCGACGGTTCTGTACTGCTGACCCAATATGCGTATATATACCAATCTAAG
TCTGTGCTCCTTCCTTCGTTCTTCCTTCTGTTCGGAGATTACCGAATCAAAAAAATTTCAAGGAAACCGA
AATCAAAAAAAAGAATAAAAAAAAAATGATGAATTGAAAAGGTGGTATGGTGCACTCTCAGTACAATCTG
CTCTGATGCCGCATAGTTAAGCCAGCCCCGACACCCGCCAACACCCGCTGACGCGCCCTGACGGGCTTGT
CTGCTCCCGGCATCCGCTTACAGACAAGCTGTGACCGTCTCCGGGAGCTGCATGTGTCAGAGGTTTTCAC
CGTCATCACCGAAACGCGCGAGACGAAAGGGCCTCGTGATACGCCTATTTTTATAGGTTAATGTCATGAT
AATAATGGTTTCTTAGACGTCGGCGCGCCGAGGACGTCAGGTGGCACTTTTCGGGGAAATGTGCGCGGAA
CCCCTATTTGTTTATTTTTCTAAATACATTCAAATATGTATCCGCTCATGAGACAATAACCCTGATAAAT
GCTTCAATAATATTGAAAAAGGAAGAGTATGAGTATTCAACATTTCCGTGTCGCCCTTATTCCCTTTTTT
GCGGCATTTTGCCTTCCTGTTTTTGCTCACCCAGAAACGCTGGTGAAAGTAAAAGATGCTGAAGATCAGT
TGGGTGCACGAGTGGGTTACATCGAACTGGATCTCAACAGCGGTAAGATCCTTGAGAGTTTTCGCCCCGA
AGAACGTTTTCCAATGATGAGCACTTTTAAAGTTCTGCTATGTGGCGCGGTATTATCCCGTATTGACGCC
GGGCAAGAGCAACTCGGTCGCCGCATACACTATTCTCAGAATGACTTGGTTGAGTACTCACCAGTCACAG
AAAAGCATCTTACGGATGGCATGACAGTAAGAGAATTATGCAGTGCTGCCATAACCATGAGTGATAACAC
TGCGGCCAACTTACTTCTGACAACGATCGGAGGACCGAAGGAGCTAACCGCTTTTTTGCACAACATGGGG
GATCATGTAACTCGCCTTGATCGTTGGGAACCGGAGCTGAATGAAGCCATACCAAACGACGAGCGTGACA
CCACGATGCCTGTAGCAATGGCAACAACGTTGCGCAAACTATTAACTGGCGAACTACTTACTCTAGCTTC
CCGGCAACAATTAATAGACTGGATGGAGGCGGATAAAGTTGCAGGACCACTTCTGCGCTCGGCCCTTCCG
GCTGGCTGGTTTATTGCTGATAAATCTGGAGCCGGTGAGCGTGGGTCTCGCGGTATCATTGCAGCACTGG
GGCCAGATGGTAAGCCCTCCCGTATCGTAGTTATCTACACGACGGGGAGTCAGGCAACTATGGATGAACG
AAATAGACAGATCGCTGAGATAGGTGCCTCACTGATTAAGCATTGGTAACTGTCAGACCAAGTTTACTCA
TATATACTTTAGATTGATTTAAAACTTCATTTTTAATTTAAAAGGATCTAGGTGAAGATCCTTTTTGATA
ATCTCATGACCAAAATCCCTTAACGTGAGTTTTCGTTCCACTGAGCGTCAGACCCCGTAGAAAAGATCAA
AGGATCTTCTTGAGATCCTTTTTTTCTGCGCGTAATCTGCTGCTTGCAAACAAAAAAACCACCGCTACCA
GCGGTGGTTTGTTTGCCGGATCAAGAGCTACCAACTCTTTTTCCGAAGGTAACTGGCTTCAGCAGAGCGC
AGATACCAAATACTGTTCTTCTAGTGTAGCCGTAGTTAGGCCACCACTTCAAGAACTCTGTAGCACCGCC
TACATACCTCGCTCTGCTAATCCTGTTACCAGTGGCTGCTGCCAGTGGCGATAAGTCGTGTCTTACCGGG
TTGGACTCAAGACGATAGTTACCGGATAAGGCGCAGCGGTCGGGCTGAACGGGGGGTTCGTGCACACAGC
CCAGCTTGGAGCGAACGACCTACACCGAACTGAGATACCTACAGCGTGAGCTATGAGAAAGCGCCACGCT
TCCCGAAGGGAGAAAGGCGGACAGGTATCCGGTAAGCGGCAGGGTCGGAACAGGAGAGCGCACGAGGGAG
CTTCCAGGGGGAAACGCCTGGTATCTTTATAGTCCTGTCGGGTTTCGCCACCTCTGACTTGAGCGTCGAT
TTTTGTGATGCTCGTCAGGGGGGCGGAGCCTATGGAAAAACGCCAGCAACGCGGCCTTTTTACGGTTCCT
GGCCTTTTGCTGGCCTTTTGCTCACATGTTCTTTCCTGCGTTATCCCCTGATTCTGTGGATAACCGTATT
ACCGCCTTTGAGTGAGCTGATACCGCTCGCCGCAGCCGAACGACCGAGCGCAGCGAGTCAGTGAGCGAGG
AAGCGGAAGAGCGCCCAATACGCAAACCGCCTCTCCCCGCGCGTTGGCCGATTCATTAATGCAGCTGGCA
CGACAGGTTTCCCGACTGGAAAGCGGGCAGTGAGCGCAACGCAATTAATGTGAGTTAGCTCACTCATTAG
GCACCCCAGGCTTTACACTTTATGCTTCCGGCTCGTATGTTGTGTGGAATTGTGAGCGGATAACAATTTC
ACACAGGAAACAGCTATGACCATGATTACGCCAAGCTCGGAATTAACCCTCACTAAAGGGAACAAAAGCT
GGGCCGGCCATTTAAATGTTTAAACGGCCACGCTGGCCGAGGAGAACTTCTAGTATATCTACATACCTAA
TATTATTGCCTTATTAAAAATGGAATCCCAACGATTACATCAAAATCCACATTCTCTTCAAAATCAATTG
TCCTGTACTTCCTTGTTCATGTGTGTTCAAAAACGTTATATTTATAGGATAATTATACTCTATTTCTCAA
CAAGTAATTGGTTGTTTGGCCGAGCGGTCTAAGGCGCCTGATTCAAGAAATATCTTGACCGCAGTTAACT
GTGGGAATACTCAGGTATCGTAAGATGCAAGAGTTCGAATCTCTTAGCAACCATTATTTTTTTCCTCAAC
ATAACGAGAACACACAGGGGCGCTATCGCACAGAATCAAATTCGATGACTGGAAATTTTTTGTTAATTTC
AGAGGTCGCCTGACGCATATACCTTTTTCAACTGAAAAATTGGGAGAAAAAGGAAAGGTGAGAGCGCCGG
AACCGGCTTTTCATATAGAATAGAGAAGCGTTCATGACTAAATGCTTGCATCACAATACTTGAAGTTGAC
AATATTATTTAAGGACCTATTGTTTTTTCCAATAGGTGGTTAGCAATCGTCTTACTTTCTAACTTTTCTT
ACCTTTTACATTTCAGCAATATATATATATATATTTCAAGGATATACCATTCTAATGTCTGCCCCTAAGT
TACCAATAGATAGCGGTTTAATATAAGGTTTCAACAAGAAATATTTTGTGAAAATCAAAAGTTAATAGTT
TCACTGTCGAAAATATGAAAGTTTAAGTTTTCAGTTCATCCCATTGTAGTTATCAAATTTCTGTGTTTCC
CGTATATGTGTGCTCTGTATTCATCGCTATCTTGAAACTGGTTATGATCGTTGCGCATGTGACCTGTATC
GCTCAAAAGAGCCCGGCACCGGTACCGGGCAAAAGCCCCTAGCAAGCTAAAATGATTCAACTTTCGTAGT
AATTTGTTCAACCGGTCACAGTAAAGTCAATGACTAACTTTTGAATCGAGGATGTATTTCCAATTGAAAG
CAATGTATATATAAACCATTGTGTTGAAGCTTGTCTTACAGTTTTCTTGTATCCTCCCATTGTTCATATA
GTACTTAAAGTACCATAATCCTTAAAGAACAAACTTGAAAGAGAATACACTATACACAACTAATAAATAA
AGAATAATCATGGCTGTGACCAAGACAATTGTAGTTCTACCAGGTGACCATGTTGGTCAAGAAATCACTG
AAGAGGCCATTAAAGTTTTAAATGCTATTCAGGAATGTCGTCCAGACAAGGTCAATTTCAAGTTTGATCA
TCATTTGATCGGTGGTGCTGCAATTGATGCCACTGGTGTTCCATTACCAGACGAAGCTTTGGAGGCCTCT
AAGAAAGCTGATGCCGTGCTTCTGGGTGCTGTTGGTGGTCCAAAATGGGGTACTGGCGCTGTCAGACCAG
AACAAGGTCTTTTGAAAATCCGTAAGGAGTTGCAATTGTATGCTAATCTAAGACCATGTAATTTTGCATC
TGATTCCTTACTAGATCTATCGCCATTGAAGCCTGAAATTGCAAGAGGTACAGATTTCGTCGTTGTTAGA
GAACTAGTGGGTGGTATTTATTTCGGGGAGAGAAAAGAAGATGAAGGTGATGGTGTCGCCTGGGATAGCG
AAAAGTATTCTGTGCCCGAAGTTCAAAGAATCACTAGAATGGCTGCTTTCATGGCTCTGCAACACAACCC
ACCTTTACCTATTTGGTCTCTAGATAAAGCCAACGTTCTAGCATCATCAAGATTATGGAGAAAAACAGTG
GAAGAGACGATTAAGAATGAATTCCCACAATTGACTGTTCAACATCAATTGATTGATTCCGCTGCTATGA
TCTTGGTTAAGAACCCAACTCATCTAAATGGTATTATTATCACAAACAATATGTTTGGTGATATTATCTC
CGATGAAGCCTCCGTGATCCCAGGTTCGTTAGGATTACTTCCATCTGCCTCCTTGGCATCTCTTCCAGAT
AAGAATACGGCATTTGGTTTATATGAGCCATGTCATGGCTCTGCTCCAGACTTACCAAAGGGAAAGGTTA
ACCCCGTAGCAACAATCCTATCTGCTGCTATGATGTTGAAGTTGTCTCTGGACCTGTTCGAAGAAGGTGA
AATTATAGAACAAGCAGTCAAGAAAGTGTTGGATTCTGGTATCAGAACAGCGGATCTAAAGGGTACCAAC
TCTACTACTGAGGTCGGTGATGCAGTAGCGAAAGCTGTCAGGGAACTATTAGCTTAGACTTAGTAGATGT
ACAGTTGCATACATAAGTCTGAACAGAAAGAAGTAAATATCATATCTAGTTCGGTTTAGAAATCAGTGAC
TATATTGGTTTTGACCAGATCGCAATCCTTGCAAGCATTTAGTAATGACTATCAAACCGGTGAATCATCT
GATAAGGCTATATTAGCTTGTGCATTCGCATGTATCGGGAAACGAACGGTACCGGGCCCCCACACACCAT
AGCTTCAAAATGTTTCTACTCCTTTTTTACTCTTCCAGATTTTCTCGGACTCCGCGCATCGCCGTACCAC
TTCAAAACACCCAAGCACAGCATACTAAATTTCCCCTCTTTCTTCCTCTAGGGTGTCGTTAATTACCCGT
ACTAAAGGTTTGGAAAAGAAAAAAGAGACCGCCTCGTTTCTTTTTCTTCGTCGAAAAAGGCAATAAAAAT
TTTTATCACGTTTCTTTTTCTTGAAAATTTTTTTTTTTGATTTTTTTCTCTTTCGATGACCTCCCATTGA
TATTTAAGTTAATAAACGGTCTTCAATTTCTCAAGTTTCAGTTTCATTTTTCTTGTTCTATTACAACTTT
TTTTACTTCTTGCTCATTAGAAAGAAAGCATAGCAATCTAATCTAAGTTTTAATTACAAATGCTCGAGCG
GATCCCCGGGTTAATTAACAGTAAAGGAGAAGAACTTTTCACTGGAGTTGTCCCAATTCTTGTTGAATTA
GATGGTGATGTTAATGGGCACAAATTTTCTGTCAGTGGAGAGGGTGAAGGTGATGCAACATACGGAAAAC
TTACCCTTAAATTTATTTGCACTACTGGAAAACTACCTGTTCCATGGCCAACACTTGTCACTACTTTCAC
TTATGGTGTTCAATGCTTTTCAAGATACCCAGATCATATGAAACGGCATGACTTTTTCAAGAGTGCCATG
CCCGAAGGTTATGTACAGGAAAGAACTATATTTTTCAAAGATGACGGGAACTACAAGACACGTGCTGAAG
TCAAGTTTGAAGGTGATACCCTTGTTAATAGAATCGAGTTAAAAGGTATTGATTTTAAAGAAGATGGAAA
CATTCTTGGACACAAATTGGAATACAACTATAACTCACACAATGTATACATCATGGCAGACAAACAAAAG
AATGGAATCAAAGTTAACTTCAAAATTAGACACAACATTGAAGATGGAAGCGTTCAACTAGCAGACCATT
ATCAACAAAATACTCCAATTGGCGATGGCCCTGTCCTTTTACCAGACAACCATTACCTGTCCACACAATC
TGCCCTTTCGAAAGATCCCAACGAAAAGAGAGACCACATGGTCCTTCTTGAGTTTGTAACAGCTGCTGGG
ATTACACATGGCATGGATGAACTATACAAATAGGGATCCTGAGTAAATAAGCTGCCGCGCGAATTTCTTA
TGATTTATGATTTTTATTATTAAATAAGTTATAAAAAAAATAAGTGTATACAAATTTTAAAGTGACTCTT
AGGTTTTAAAACGAAAATTCTTATTCTTGAGTAACTCTTTCCTGTAGGTCAGGTTGCTTTCTCAGGTATA
GCATGAGGTCGCTCTTATTGACCACACCGAGCTCTAAGCAAATAGCTAAATTATATACGAATTAATATTA
TGATTAAGTGTTTACGTGAGTGCGATATTTTTATTACTATCTTATACAGTTGTATATACTCTATAAAATG
AGTTGTCTATTAATTAACGCGATGAATGCTTTCTGGGTTTACCTCTCCAACAACTCTAGTTTACTTCTCA
ATACATTCAATTGTATTTGAT
